>Addgene plasmid #64255 | PX458_GABPA_2 | depositor full sequence | sequence record 107724 | PX458_GABPA_2 sequence 9294 bps
TTTTGCTCACATGTNNGAGGGCCTATTTCCCATGATTCCTTCATATTTGCATATACGATACAAGGCTGTT
AGAGAGATAATTGGAATTAATTTGACTGTAAACACAAAGATATTAGTACAAAATACGTGACGTAGAAAGT
AATAATTTCTTGGGTAGTTTGCAGTTTTAAAATTATGTTTTAAAATGGACTATCATATGCTTACCGTAAC
TTGAAAGTATTTCGATTTCTTGGCTTTATATATCTTGTGGAAAGGACGAAACACCGTTTGGAGTCTCAGA
ATGTCCGTTTTAGAGCTAGAAATAGCAAGTTAAAATAAGGCTAGTCCGTTATCAACTTGAAAAAGTGGCA
CCGAGTCGGTGCTTTTTTGTTTTAGAGCTAGAAATAGCAAGTTAAAATAAGGCTAGTCCGTTTTTAGCGC
GTGCGCCAATTCTGCAGACAAATGGCTCTAGAGGTACCCGTTACATAACTTACGGTAAATGGCCCGCCTG
GCTGACCGCCCAACGACCCCCGCCCATTGACGTCAATAGTAACGCCAATAGGGACTTTCCATTGACGTCA
ATGGGTGGAGTATTTACGGTAAACTGCCCACTTGGCAGTACATCAAGTGTATCATATGCCAAGTACGCCC
CCTATTGACGTCAATGACGGTAAATGGCCCGCCTGGCATTGTGCCCAGTACATGACCTTATGGGACTTTC
CTACTTGGCAGTACATCTACGTATTAGTCATCGCTATTACCATGGTCGAGGTGAGCCCCACGTTCTGCTT
CACTCTCCCCATCTCCCCCCCCTCCCCACCCCCAATTTTGTATTTATTTATTTTTTAATTATTTTGTGCA
GCGATGGGGGCGGGGGGGGGGGGGGGGCGCGCGCCAGGCGGGGCGGGGCGGGGCGAGGGGCGGGGCGGGG
CGAGGCGGAGAGGTGCGGCGGCAGCCAATCAGAGCGGCGCGCTCCGAAAGTTTCCTTTTATGGCGAGGCG
GCGGCGGCGGCGGCCCTATAAAAAGCGAAGCGCGCGGCGGGCGGGAGTCGCTGCGACGCTGCCTTCGCCC
CGTGCCCCGCTCCGCCGCCGCCTCGCGCCGCCCGCCCCGGCTCTGACTGACCGCGTTACTCCCACAGGTG
AGCGGGCGGGACGGCCCTTCTCCTCCGGGCTGTAATTAGCTGAGCAAGAGGTAAGGGTTTAAGGGATGGT
TGGTTGGTGGGGTATTAATGTTTAATTACCTGGAGCACCTGCCTGAAATCACTTTTTTTCAGGTTGGACC
GGTGCCACCATGGACTATAAGGACCACGACGGAGACTACAAGGATCATGATATTGATTACAAAGACGATG
ACGATAAGATGGCCCCAAAGAAGAAGCGGAAGGTCGGTATCCACGGAGTCCCAGCAGCCGACAAGAAGTA
CAGCATCGGCCTGGACATCGGCACCAACTCTGTGGGCTGGGCCGTGATCACCGACGAGTACAAGGTGCCC
AGCAAGAAATTCAAGGTGCTGGGCAACACCGACCGGCACAGCATCAAGAAGAACCTGATCGGAGCCCTGC
TGTTCGACAGCGGCGAAACAGCCGAGGCCACCCGGCTGAAGAGAACCGCCAGAAGAAGATACACCAGACG
GAAGAACCGGATCTGCTATCTGCAAGAGATCTTCAGCAACGAGATGGCCAAGGTGGACGACAGCTTCTTC
CACAGACTGGAAGAGTCCTTCCTGGTGGAAGAGGATAAGAAGCACGAGCGGCACCCCATCTTCGGCAACA
TCGTGGACGAGGTGGCCTACCACGAGAAGTACCCCACCATCTACCACCTGAGAAAGAAACTGGTGGACAG
CACCGACAAGGCCGACCTGCGGCTGATCTATCTGGCCCTGGCCCACATGATCAAGTTCCGGGGCCACTTC
CTGATCGAGGGCGACCTGAACCCCGACAACAGCGACGTGGACAAGCTGTTCATCCAGCTGGTGCAGACCT
ACAACCAGCTGTTCGAGGAAAACCCCATCAACGCCAGCGGCGTGGACGCCAAGGCCATCCTGTCTGCCAG
ACTGAGCAAGAGCAGACGGCTGGAAAATCTGATCGCCCAGCTGCCCGGCGAGAAGAAGAATGGCCTGTTC
GGAAACCTGATTGCCCTGAGCCTGGGCCTGACCCCCAACTTCAAGAGCAACTTCGACCTGGCCGAGGATG
CCAAACTGCAGCTGAGCAAGGACACCTACGACGACGACCTGGACAACCTGCTGGCCCAGATCGGCGACCA
GTACGCCGACCTGTTTCTGGCCGCCAAGAACCTGTCCGACGCCATCCTGCTGAGCGACATCCTGAGAGTG
AACACCGAGATCACCAAGGCCCCCCTGAGCGCCTCTATGATCAAGAGATACGACGAGCACCACCAGGACC
TGACCCTGCTGAAAGCTCTCGTGCGGCAGCAGCTGCCTGAGAAGTACAAAGAGATTTTCTTCGACCAGAG
CAAGAACGGCTACGCCGGCTACATTGACGGCGGAGCCAGCCAGGAAGAGTTCTACAAGTTCATCAAGCCC
ATCCTGGAAAAGATGGACGGCACCGAGGAACTGCTCGTGAAGCTGAACAGAGAGGACCTGCTGCGGAAGC
AGCGGACCTTCGACAACGGCAGCATCCCCCACCAGATCCACCTGGGAGAGCTGCACGCCATTCTGCGGCG
GCAGGAAGATTTTTACCCATTCCTGAAGGACAACCGGGAAAAGATCGAGAAGATCCTGACCTTCCGCATC
CCCTACTACGTGGGCCCTCTGGCCAGGGGAAACAGCAGATTCGCCTGGATGACCAGAAAGAGCGAGGAAA
CCATCACCCCCTGGAACTTCGAGGAAGTGGTGGACAAGGGCGCTTCCGCCCAGAGCTTCATCGAGCGGAT
GACCAACTTCGATAAGAACCTGCCCAACGAGAAGGTGCTGCCCAAGCACAGCCTGCTGTACGAGTACTTC
ACCGTGTATAACGAGCTGACCAAAGTGAAATACGTGACCGAGGGAATGAGAAAGCCCGCCTTCCTGAGCG
GCGAGCAGAAAAAGGCCATCGTGGACCTGCTGTTCAAGACCAACCGGAAAGTGACCGTGAAGCAGCTGAA
AGAGGACTACTTCAAGAAAATCGAGTGCTTCGACTCCGTGGAAATCTCCGGCGTGGAAGATCGGTTCAAC
GCCTCCCTGGGCACATACCACGATCTGCTGAAAATTATCAAGGACAAGGACTTCCTGGACAATGAGGAAA
ACGAGGACATTCTGGAAGATATCGTGCTGACCCTGACACTGTTTGAGGACAGAGAGATGATCGAGGAACG
GCTGAAAACCTATGCCCACCTGTTCGACGACAAAGTGATGAAGCAGCTGAAGCGGCGGAGATACACCGGC
TGGGGCAGGCTGAGCCGGAAGCTGATCAACGGCATCCGGGACAAGCAGTCCGGCAAGACAATCCTGGATT
TCCTGAAGTCCGACGGCTTCGCCAACAGAAACTTCATGCAGCTGATCCACGACGACAGCCTGACCTTTAA
AGAGGACATCCAGAAAGCCCAGGTGTCCGGCCAGGGCGATAGCCTGCACGAGCACATTGCCAATCTGGCC
GGCAGCCCCGCCATTAAGAAGGGCATCCTGCAGACAGTGAAGGTGGTGGACGAGCTCGTGAAAGTGATGG
GCCGGCACAAGCCCGAGAACATCGTGATCGAAATGGCCAGAGAGAACCAGACCACCCAGAAGGGACAGAA
GAACAGCCGCGAGAGAATGAAGCGGATCGAAGAGGGCATCAAAGAGCTGGGCAGCCAGATCCTGAAAGAA
CACCCCGTGGAAAACACCCAGCTGCAGAACGAGAAGCTGTACCTGTACTACCTGCAGAATGGGCGGGATA
TGTACGTGGACCAGGAACTGGACATCAACCGGCTGTCCGACTACGATGTGGACCATATCGTGCCTCAGAG
CTTTCTGAAGGACGACTCCATCGACAACAAGGTGCTGACCAGAAGCGACAAGAACCGGGGCAAGAGCGAC
AACGTGCCCTCCGAAGAGGTCGTGAAGAAGATGAAGAACTACTGGCGGCAGCTGCTGAACGCCAAGCTGA
TTACCCAGAGAAAGTTCGACAATCTGACCAAGGCCGAGAGAGGCGGCCTGAGCGAACTGGATAAGGCCGG
CTTCATCAAGAGACAGCTGGTGGAAACCCGGCAGATCACAAAGCACGTGGCACAGATCCTGGACTCCCGG
ATGAACACTAAGTACGACGAGAATGACAAGCTGATCCGGGAAGTGAAAGTGATCACCCTGAAGTCCAAGC
TGGTGTCCGATTTCCGGAAGGATTTCCAGTTTTACAAAGTGCGCGAGATCAACAACTACCACCACGCCCA
CGACGCCTACCTGAACGCCGTCGTGGGAACCGCCCTGATCAAAAAGTACCCTAAGCTGGAAAGCGAGTTC
GTGTACGGCGACTACAAGGTGTACGACGTGCGGAAGATGATCGCCAAGAGCGAGCAGGAAATCGGCAAGG
CTACCGCCAAGTACTTCTTCTACAGCAACATCATGAACTTTTTCAAGACCGAGATTACCCTGGCCAACGG
CGAGATCCGGAAGCGGCCTCTGATCGAGACAAACGGCGAAACCGGGGAGATCGTGTGGGATAAGGGCCGG
GATTTTGCCACCGTGCGGAAAGTGCTGAGCATGCCCCAAGTGAATATCGTGAAAAAGACCGAGGTGCAGA
CAGGCGGCTTCAGCAAAGAGTCTATCCTGCCCAAGAGGAACAGCGATAAGCTGATCGCCAGAAAGAAGGA
CTGGGACCCTAAGAAGTACGGCGGCTTCGACAGCCCCACCGTGGCCTATTCTGTGCTGGTGGTGGCCAAA
GTGGAAAAGGGCAAGTCCAAGAAACTGAAGAGTGTGAAAGAGCTGCTGGGGATCACCATCATGGAAAGAA
GCAGCTTCGAGAAGAATCCCATCGACTTTCTGGAAGCCAAGGGCTACAAAGAAGTGAAAAAGGACCTGAT
CATCAAGCTGCCTAAGTACTCCCTGTTCGAGCTGGAAAACGGCCGGAAGAGAATGCTGGCCTCTGCCGGC
GAACTGCAGAAGGGAAACGAACTGGCCCTGCCCTCCAAATATGTGAACTTCCTGTACCTGGCCAGCCACT
ATGAGAAGCTGAAGGGCTCCCCCGAGGATAATGAGCAGAAACAGCTGTTTGTGGAACAGCACAAGCACTA
CCTGGACGAGATCATCGAGCAGATCAGCGAGTTCTCCAAGAGAGTGATCCTGGCCGACGCTAATCTGGAC
AAAGTGCTGTCCGCCTACAACAAGCACCGGGATAAGCCCATCAGAGAGCAGGCCGAGAATATCATCCACC
TGTTTACCCTGACCAATCTGGGAGCCCCTGCCGCCTTCAAGTACTTTGACACCACCATCGACCGGAAGAG
GTACACCAGCACCAAAGAGGTGCTGGACGCCACCCTGATCCACCAGAGCATCACCGGCCTGTACGAGACA
CGGATCGACCTGTCTCAGCTGGGAGGCGACAAAAGGCCGGCGGCCACGAAAAAGGCCGGCCAGGCAAAAA
AGAAAAAGGAATTCGGCAGTGGAGAGGGCAGAGGAAGTCTGCTAACATGCGGTGACGTCGAGGAGAATCC
TGGCCCAGTGAGCAAGGGCGAGGAGCTGTTCACCGGGGTGGTGCCCATCCTGGTCGAGCTGGACGGCGAC
GTAAACGGCCACAAGTTCAGCGTGTCCGGCGAGGGCGAGGGCGATGCCACCTACGGCAAGCTGACCCTGA
AGTTCATCTGCACCACCGGCAAGCTGCCCGTGCCCTGGCCCACCCTCGTGACCACCCTGACCTACGGCGT
GCAGTGCTTCAGCCGCTACCCCGACCACATGAAGCAGCACGACTTCTTCAAGTCCGCCATGCCCGAAGGC
TACGTCCAGGAGCGCACCATCTTCTTCAAGGACGACGGCAACTACAAGACCCGCGCCGAGGTGAAGTTCG
AGGGCGACACCCTGGTGAACCGCATCGAGCTGAAGGGCATCGACTTCAAGGAGGACGGCAACATCCTGGG
GCACAAGCTGGAGTACAACTACAACAGCCACAACGTCTATATCATGGCCGACAAGCAGAAGAACGGCATC
AAGGTGAACTTCAAGATCCGCCACAACATCGAGGACGGCAGCGTGCAGCTCGCCGACCACTACCAGCAGA
ACACCCCCATCGGCGACGGCCCCGTGCTGCTGCCCGACAACCACTACCTGAGCACCCAGTCCGCCCTGAG
CAAAGACCCCAACGAGAAGCGCGATCACATGGTCCTGCTGGAGTTCGTGACCGCCGCCGGGATCACTCTC
GGCATGGACGAGCTGTACAAGGAATTCTAACTAGAGCTCGCTGATCAGCCTCGACTGTGCCTTCTAGTTG
CCAGCCATCTGTTGTTTGCCCCTCCCCCGTGCCTTCCTTGACCCTGGAAGGTGCCACTCCCACTGTCCTT
TCCTAATAAAATGAGGAAATTGCATCGCATTGTCTGAGTAGGTGTCATTCTATTCTGGGGGGTGGGGTGG
GGCAGGACAGCAAGGGGGAGGATTGGGAAGAGAATAGCAGGCATGCTGGGGAGCGGCCGCAGGAACCCCT
AGTGATGGAGTTGGCCACTCCCTCTCTGCGCGCTCGCTCGCTCACTGAGGCCGGGCGACCAAAGGTCGCC
CGACGCCCGGGCTTTGCCCGGGCGGCCTCAGTGAGCGAGCGAGCGCGCAGCTGCCTGCAGGGGCGCCTGA
TGCGGTATTTTCTCCTTACGCATCTGTGCGGTATTTCACACCGCATA
[142 nt withheld, positions 6768-6909]
C
[141 nt withheld, positions 6911-7051]
CCTTTGACGTTGGAGTCCACGTTCTTT
[37 nt withheld, positions 7079-7115]
ACCCTATCTCGGGCTATTCTTTTGATTTATAAGGGATTTTGCCGATTTCGGCCTATTGGTTAAAAAATGA
GCTGATTTAACAAAAATTTAACGCGAATTTTAACAAAATATTAACGTTTACAATTTTATGGTGCACTCTC
AGTACAATCTGCTCTGATGCCGCATAGTTAAGCCAGCCCCGACACCCGCCAACACCCGCTGACGCGCCCT
GACGGGCTTGTCTGCTCCCGGCATCCGCTTACAGACAAGCTGTGACCGTCTCCGGGAGCTGCATGTGTCA
GAGGTTTTCACCGTCATCACCGAAACGCGCGAGACGAAAGGGCCTCGTGATACGCCTATTTTTATAGGTT
AATGTCATGATAATAATGGTTTCTTAGACGTCAGGTGGCACTTTTCGGGGAAATGTGCGCGGAACCCCTA
TTTGTTTATTTTTCTAAATACATTCAAATATGTATCCGCTCATGAGACAATAACCCTGATAAATGCTTCA
ATAATATTGAAAAAGGAAGAGTATGAGTATTCAACATTTCCGTGTCGCCCTTATTCCCTTTTTTGCGGCA
TTTTGCCTTCCTGTTTTTGCTCACCCAGAAACGCTGGTGAAAGTAAAAGATGCTGAAGATCAGTTGGGTG
CACGAGTGGGTTACATCGAACTGGATCTCAACAGCGGTAAGATCCTTGAGAGTTTTCGCCCCGAAGAACG
TTTTCCAATGATGAGCACTTTTAAAGTTCTGCTATGTGGCGCGGTATTATCCCGTATTGACGCCGGGCAA
GAGCAACTCGGTCGCCGCATACACTATTCTCAGAATGACTTGGTTGAGTACTCACCAGTCACAGAAAAGC
ATCTTACGGATGGCATGACAGTAAGAGAATTATGCAGTGCTGCCATAACCATGAGTGATAACACTGCGGC
CAACTTACTTCTGACAACGATCGGAGGACCGAAGGAGCTAACCGCTTTTTTGCACAACATGGGGGATCAT
GTAACTCGCCTTGATCGTTGGGAACCGGAGCTGAATGAAGCCATACCAAACGACGAGCGTGACACCACGA
TGCCTGTAGCAATGGCAACAACGTTGCGCAAACTATTAACTGGCGAACTACTTACTCTAGCTTCCCGGCA
ACAATTAATAGACTGGATGGAGGCGGATAAAGTTGCAGGACCACTTCTGCGCTCGGCCCTTCCGGCTGGC
TGGTTTATTGCTGATAAATCTGGAGCCGGTGAGCGTGGAAGCCGCGGTATCATTGCAGCACTGGGGCCAG
ATGGTAAGCCCTCCCGTATCGTAGTTATCTACACGACGGGGAGTCAGGCAACTATGGATGAACGAAATAG
ACAGATCGCTGAGATAGGTGCCTCACTGATTAAGCATTGGTAACTGTCAGACCAAGTTTACTCATATATA
CTTTAGATTGATTTAAAACTTCATTTTTAATTTAAAAGGATCTAGGTGAAGATCCTTTTTGATAATCTCA
TGACCAAAATCCCTTAACGTGAGTTTTCGTTCCACTGAGCGTCAGACCCCGTAGAAAAGATCAAAGGATC
TTCTTGAGATCCTTTTTTTCTGCGCGTAATCTGCTGCTTGCAAACAAAAAAACCACCGCTACCAGCGGTG
GTTTGTTTGCCGGATCAAGAGCTACCAACTCTTTTTCCGAAGGTAACTGGCTTCAGCAGAGCGCAGATAC
CAAATACTGTCCTTCTAGTGTAGCCGTAGTTAGGCCACCACTTCAAGAACTCTGTAGCACCGCCTACATA
CCTCGCTCTGCTAATCCTGTTACCAGTGGCTGCTGCCAGTGGCGATAAGTCGTGTCTTACCGGGTTGGAC
TCAAGACGATAGTTACCGGATAAGGCGCAGCGGTCGGGCTGAACGGGGGGTTCGTGCACACAGCCCAGCT
TGGAGCGAACGACCTACACCGAACTGAGATACCTACAGCGTGAGCTATGAGAAAGCGCCACGCTTCCCGA
AGGGAGAAAGGCGGACAGGTATCCGGTAAGCGGCAGGGTCGGAACAGGAGAGCGCACGAGGGAGCTTCCA
GGGGGAAACGCCTGGTATCTTTATAGTCCTGTCGGGTTTCGCCACCTCTGACTTGAGCGTCGATTTTTGT
GATGCTCGTCAGGGGGGCGGAGCCTATGGAAAAACGCCAGCAACGCGGCCTTTTTACGGTTCCTGGCCTT
TTGCTGGCC
Features (pLannotate 1.2.2; 19 found; start..end, strand, type, name):
     17..257     +  promoter       U6 promoter: RNA polymerase III promoter for human U6 snRNA
    287..362     +  misc_RNA       gRNA scaffold: guide RNA scaffold for the Streptococcus pyogenes CRISPR/Cas9 system
    369..412     +  misc_RNA       gRNA scaffold (fragment): guide RNA scaffold for the Streptococcus pyogenes CRISPR/Cas9 system
    459..744     +  enhancer       CMV enhancer: human cytomegalovirus immediate early enhancer; contains an 18-bp deletion relative to the standard CMV enhancer
    746..1023    +  promoter       chicken β-actin promoter: No description available
   1024..1252    +  intron         hybrid intron: hybrid between chicken β-actin (CBA) and minute virus of mice (MMV) introns (Gray et al., 2011)
   1390..2991    +  CDS            Cas9(N): N-terminal portion of Streptococcus pyogenes Cas9 (Zetsche et al., 2015)
   2992..5490    +  CDS            Cas9(C): C-terminal portion of Streptococcus pyogenes Cas9 (Zetsche et al., 2015)
   5491..5538    +  CDS            nucleoplasmin NLS: bipartite nuclear localization signal from nucleoplasmin
   5608..6321    +  CDS            EGFP: EGFP is a basic (constitutively fluorescent) green fluorescent protein published in 1996, derived from Aequorea victoria. It is reported to be a rapidly-maturing weak dimer with moderate acid sensitivity.
   6355..6466    +  polyA_signal   bGH poly(A) signal: bovine growth hormone polyadenylation signal
   6571..6711    +  repeat_region  AAV2 ITR: inverted terminal repeat of adeno-associated virus serotype 2 inverted
   6716..6767    -  misc_feature   bom (fragment): basis of mobility region from pBR322
   6786..7166    +  rep_origin     M13 ori (sequence partly withheld): M13 bacteriophage origin of replication; arrow indicates direction of (+) strand synthesis
   7242..7291    -  misc_feature   bom (fragment): basis of mobility region from pBR322
   7393..7428    -  CDS            rop (fragment): Rop protein, which maintains plasmids at low copy number; rop
   7523..7627    +  promoter       AmpR promoter: bla
   7628..8488    +  CDS            AmpR: β-lactamase; bla; confers resistance to ampicillin, carbenicillin, and related antibiotics
   8659..9247    +  rep_origin     ori: high-copy-number ColE1/pMB1/pBR322/pUC origin of replication
