[The description below was written by a language model from this plasmid's Addgene catalogue record and pLannotate feature annotations shown in this document.]
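Description:
PX458_GABPA_2 is an all-in-one CRISPR/Cas9 plasmid for transfection into human cells, built by inserting a guide sequence against the human GABPA gene into the BbsI sites of a PX458-type backbone (the record spells the backbone "px548"); both sites were destroyed during cloning. It is propagated in E. coli through a high-copy ColE1/pUC-type origin and selected with ampicillin via the β-lactamase gene. An M13/f1-type phage origin and a single annotated AAV2 inverted terminal repeat are also present in the backbone. With only one ITR annotated, the record gives no indication that the plasmid is meant for AAV packaging.

Two expression units sit side by side. A human U6 RNA polymerase III promoter drives the GABPA-targeting spacer fused to the Streptococcus pyogenes guide RNA scaffold. Downstream, a hybrid promoter made of the CMV enhancer, chicken β-actin promoter and a hybrid intron drives S. pyogenes Cas9. The annotation tool splits Cas9 into contiguous N- and C-terminal portions that together form one continuous coding region, followed by a nucleoplasmin nuclear localization signal, EGFP and the bovine growth hormone polyadenylation signal. According to the stated purpose, GFP is linked to Cas9 through a 2A peptide, although that element is not separately annotated; this allows transfected cells to be identified or sorted by fluorescence.

The plasmid belongs to a CRISPR-based epitope tagging system developed for ChIP-seq of DNA-binding proteins. The depositors report that it adds a FLAG tag to the endogenous GABPA gene when pooled with a second GABPA guide plasmid and the pFETCH_GABPA plasmid and transfected into human cells.
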