Addgene plasmid #64255: PX458_GABPA_2
Purpose: Expresses gRNA against human GABPA along with Cas9 with 2A GFP
Depositing lab: Eric Mendenhall & Richard M. Myers. Depositing organization: University of Alabama in Huntsville. Publication: CETCh-seq: CRISPR epitope tagging ChIP-seq of DNA-binding proteins. Savic D, Partridge EC, Newberry KM, Smith SB, Meadows SK, Roberts BS, Mackiewicz M, Mendenhall EM, Myers RM. Genome Res. 2015 Sep 9. 10.1101/gr.193540.115 PubMed 26355004.
Backbone
  Vector backbone: px548
  Backbone size w/o insert (bp): 9289
  Vector type: CRISPR
Growth in bacteria
  Bacterial resistance: Ampicillin, 100 μg/mL
  Growth temperature: 37°C
  Growth strain: Top10
  Copy number: Unknown
Gene/Insert
  Gene/Insert name: gRNA (alt name: sgRNA)
  gRNA/shRNA sequence: TTTGGAGTCTCAGAATGTCCtgg
  Cloning method: Restriction Enzyme; 5′ cloning site BbsI (destroyed during cloning); 3′ cloning site BbsI (destroyed during cloning)
  Sequencing primers: 5′ ACTATCATATGCTTACCGTAAC
Terms and licenses: Academic/Nonprofit Terms; Industry Terms: Not Available to Industry
Depositor comments: Confirmed by the Mendenhall and Myers labs to Flag epitope tag the endogenous human GABPA gene when pooled with plasmids PX548_GABPA_1 and pFETCH_GABPA and transfected into human cells. Note: This plasmid is part of the Mendenhall and Meyers CRISPR-based Tagging system to add a tag (currently using FLAG) to endogenous proteins. Please see https://www.addgene.org/crispr/tagging/ for more details.
How to cite: PX458_GABPA_2 was a gift from Eric Mendenhall & Richard M. Myers (Addgene plasmid # 64255 ; http://n2t.net/addgene:64255 ; RRID:Addgene_64255)
