>Addgene plasmid #64255 | PX458_GABPA_2 | addgene partial sequence | sequence record 112951 | EXFP-R 5'-GTCTTGTAGTTGCCGTCGTC-3'
GCGCTCCTGGACGTAGCCTTCGGGCATGGCGGACTTGAAGAAGTCGTGCTGCTTCATGTGGTCGGGGTAG
CGGCTGAAGCACTGCACGCCGTAGGTCAGGGTGGTCACGAGGGTGGGCCAGGGCACGGGCAGCTTGCCGG
TGGTGCAGATGAACTTCAGGGTCAGCTTGCCGTAGGTGGCATCGCCCTCGCCCTCGCCGGACACGCTGAA
CTTGTGGCCGTTTACGTCGCCGTCCAGCTCGACCAGGATGGGCACCACCCCGGTGAACAGCTCCTCGCCC
TTGCTCACTGGGCCAGGATTCTCCTCGACGTCACCGCATGTTAGCAGACTTCCTCTGCCCTCTCCACTGC
CGAATTCCTTTTTCTTTTTTGCCTGGCCGGCCTTTTTCGTGGCCGCCGGCCTTTTGTCGCCTCCCAGCTG
AGACAGGTCGATCCGTGTCTCGTACAGGCCGGTGATGCTCTGGTGGATCAGGGTGGCGTCCAGCACCTCT
TTGGTGCTGGTGTACCTCTTCCGGTCGATGGTGGTGTCAAAGTACTTGAAGGCGGCAGGGGCTCCCAGAT
TGGTCAGGGTAAACAGGTGGATGATATTCTCGGCCTGCTCTCTGATGGGCTTATCCCGGTGCTTGTTGTA
GGCGGACAGCACTTTGTCCAGATTAGCGTCGGCCAGGATCACTCTCTTGGAGAACTCGCTGATCTGCTCG
ATGATCTCGTCCAGGTAGTGCTTGTGCTGTTCCACAAACAGCTGTTTCTGCTCATTATCCTCGGGGGAGC
CCTTCAGCTTCTCATAGTGGCTGGCCAGGTACAGGAAGTTCACATATTTGGAGGGCAGGGCCAGTTCGTT
TCCCTTCTGCAGTTCGCCGGCAGAGGCCAGCATTCTCTTCCGGCCGTTTTCCAGCTCGAACAGGGAGTAC
TTAGGCAGCTTGATGATCAGGTCCTTTTTCACTTCTTTGTAGCCCTTGGCTTCCAGAAAGTCGATGGGAT
TCTTCTCGAAGCTGCTTCTTTCCATGATGGTGATCCCC
