>Addgene plasmid #64255 | PX458_GABPA_2 | addgene partial sequence | sequence record 113999 | pCBhProF2 5'-agggtttaagggatggttgg-3'
GCACCTGCCTGAAATCACTTTTTTTCAGGTTGGACCGGTGCCACCATGGACTATAAGGACCACGACGGAG
ACTACAAGGATCATGATATTGATTACAAAGACGATGACGATAAGATGGCCCCAAAGAAGAAGCGGAAGGT
CGGTATCCACGGAGTCCCAGCAGCCGACAAGAAGTACAGCATCGGCCTGGACATCGGCACCAACTCTGTG
GGCTGGGCCGTGATCACCGACGAGTACAAGGTGCCCAGCAAGAAATTCAAGGTGCTGGGCAACACCGACC
GGCACAGCATCAAGAAGAACCTGATCGGAGCCCTGCTGTTCGACAGCGGCGAAACAGCCGAGGCCACCCG
GCTGAAGAGAACCGCCAGAAGAAGATACACCAGACGGAAGAACCGGATCTGCTATCTGCAAGAGATCTTC
AGCAACGAGATGGCCAAGGTGGACGACAGCTTCTTCCACAGACTGGAAGAGTCCTTCCTGGTGGAAGAGG
ATAAGAAGCACGAGCGGCACCCCATCTTCGGCAACATCGTGGACGAGGTGGCCTACCACGAGAAGTACCC
CACCATCTACCACCTGAGAAAGAAACTGGTGGACAGCACCGACAAGGCCGACCTGCGGCTGATCTATCTG
GCCCTGGCCCACATGATCAAGTTCCGGGGCCACTTCCTGATCGAGGGCGACCTGAACCCCGACAACAGCG
ACGTGGACAAGCTGTTCATCCAGCTGGTGCAGACCTACAACCAGCTGTTCGAGGAAAACCCCATCAACGC
CAGCGGCGTGGACGCCAAGGCCATCCTGTCTGCCAGACTGAGCAAGAGCAGACGGCTGGAAAATCTGATC
GCCCAGCTGCCCGGCGAGAA
