>Addgene plasmid #64255 | PX458_GABPA_2 | addgene partial sequence | sequence record 114000 | pBR322ori-F 5'-GGGAAACGCCTGGTATCTTT-3'
CCTCTGACTTGAGCGTCGATTTTTGTGATGCTCGTCAGGGGGGCGGAGCCTATGGAAAAACGCCAGCAAC
GCGGCCTTTTTACGGTTCCTGGCCTTTTGCTGGCCTTTTGCTCACATGTGAGGGCCTATTTCCCATGATT
CCTTCATATTTGCATATACGATACAAGGCTGTTAGAGAGATAATTGGAATTAATTTGACTGTAAACACAA
AGATATTAGTACAAAATACGTGACGTAGAAAGTAATAATTTCTTGGGTAGTTTGCAGTTTTAAAATTATG
TTTTAAAATGGACTATCATATGCTTACCGTAACTTGAAAGTATTTCGATTTCTTGGCTTTATATATCTTG
TGGAAAGGACGAAACACCGTTTGGAGTCTCAGAATGTCCGTTTTAGAGCTAGAAATAGCAAGTTAAAATA
AGGCTAGTCCGTTATCAACTTGAAAAAGTGGCACCGAGTCGGTGCTTTTTTGTTTTAGAGCTAGAAATAG
CAAGTTAAAATAAGGCTAGTCCGTTTTTAGCGCGTGCGCCAATTCTGCAGACAAATGGCTCTAGAGGTAC
CCGTTACATAACTTACGGTAAATGGCCCGCCTGGCTGACCGCCCAACGACCCCCGCCCATTGACGTCAAT
AGTAACGCCAATAGGGACTTTCCATTGACGTCAATGGGTGGAGTATTTACGGTAAACTGCCCACTTGGCA
GTACATCAAGTGTATCATATGCCAAGTACGCCCCCTATTGACGTCAATGACGGTAAATGGCCCGCCTGGC
ATTGTGCCCAGTACATGACCTTATGGGACTTTCCTACTTGGCAGTACATCTACGTATTAG
